>Addgene plasmid #47128 | TAL3409 | depositor partial sequence | sequence record 67215 | Insert sequence
ATGGACTACAAAGACCATGACGGTGATTATAAAGATCATGACATCGATTACAAGGATGACGATGACAAGA
TGGCCCCCAAGAAGAAGAGGAAGGTGGGCATTCACCGCGGGGTACCTATGGTGGACTTGAGGACACTCGG
TTATTCGCAACAGCAACAGGAGAAAATCAAGCCTAAGGTCAGGAGCACCGTCGCGCAACACCACGAGGCG
CTTGTGGGGCATGGCTTCACTCATGCGCATATTGTCGCGCTTTCACAGCACCCTGCGGCGCTTGGGACGG
TGGCTGTCAAATACCAAGATATGATTGCGGCCCTGCCCGAAGCCACGCACGAGGCAATTGTAGGGGTCGG
TAAACAGTGGTCGGGAGCGCGAGCACTTGAGGCGCTGCTGACTGTGGCGGGTGAGCTTAGGGGGCCTCCG
CTCCAGCTCGACACCGGGCAGCTGCTGAAGATCGCGAAGAGAGGGGGAGTAACAGCGGTAGAGGCAGTGC
ACGCCTGGCGCAATGCGCTCACCGGGGCCCCCTTGAACCTGACCCCAGACCAGGTAGTCGCAATCGCGAA
CAATAATGGGGGAAAGCAAGCCCTGGAAACCGTGCAAAGGTTGTTGCCGGTCCTTTGTCAAGACCACGGC
CTTACACCGGAGCAAGTCGTGGCCATTGCAAATAATAACGGTGGCAAACAGGCTCTTGAGACGGTTCAGA
GACTTCTCCCAGTTCTCTGTCAAGCCCACGGGCTGACTCCCGATCAAGTTGTAGCGATTGCGTCGCATGA
CGGAGGGAAACAAGCATTGGAGACTGTCCAACGGCTCCTTCCCGTGTTGTGTCAAGCCCACGGTTTGACG
CCTGCACAAGTGGTCGCCATCGCCAGCCATGATGGCGGTAAGCAGGCGCTGGAAACAGTACAGCGCCTGC
TGCCTGTACTGTGCCAGGATCATGGACTGACCCCAGACCAGGTAGTCGCAATCGCGTCGAACATTGGGGG
AAAGCAAGCCCTGGAAACCGTGCAAAGGTTGTTGCCGGTCCTTTGTCAAGACCACGGCCTTACACCGGAG
CAAGTCGTGGCCATTGCAAGCAATGGGGGTGGCAAACAGGCTCTTGAGACGGTTCAGAGACTTCTCCCAG
TTCTCTGTCAAGCCCACGGGCTGACTCCCGATCAAGTTGTAGCGATTGCGAATAACAATGGAGGGAAACA
AGCATTGGAGACTGTCCAACGGCTCCTTCCCGTGTTGTGTCAAGCCCACGGTTTGACGCCTGCACAAGTG
GTCGCCATCGCCAGCCATGATGGCGGTAAGCAGGCGCTGGAAACAGTACAGCGCCTGCTGCCTGTACTGT
GCCAGGATCATGGACTGACCCCAGACCAGGTAGTCGCAATCGCGTCACATGACGGGGGAAAGCAAGCCCT
GGAAACCGTGCAAAGGTTGTTGCCGGTCCTTTGTCAAGACCACGGCCTTACACCGGAGCAAGTCGTGGCC
ATTGCAAATAATAACGGTGGCAAACAGGCTCTTGAGACGGTTCAGAGACTTCTCCCAGTTCTCTGTCAAG
CCCACGGGCTGACTCCCGATCAAGTTGTAGCGATTGCGTCGCATGACGGAGGGAAACAAGCATTGGAGAC
TGTCCAACGGCTCCTTCCCGTGTTGTGTCAAGCCCACGGTTTGACGCCTGCACAAGTGGTCGCCATCGCC
AGCCATGATGGCGGTAAGCAGGCGCTGGAAACAGTACAGCGCCTGCTGCCTGTACTGTGCCAGGATCATG
GACTGACCCCAGACCAGGTAGTCGCAATCGCGTCACATGACGGGGGAAAGCAAGCCCTGGAAACCGTGCA
AAGGTTGTTGCCGGTCCTTTGTCAAGACCACGGCCTTACACCGGAGCAAGTCGTGGCCATTGCAAGCAAC
ATCGGTGGCAAACAGGCTCTTGAGACGGTTCAGAGACTTCTCCCAGTTCTCTGTCAAGCCCACGGGCTGA
CTCCCGATCAAGTTGTAGCGATTGCGTCGAACATTGGAGGGAAACAAGCATTGGAGACTGTCCAACGGCT
CCTTCCCGTGTTGTGTCAAGCCCACGGTTTGACGCCTGCACAAGTGGTCGCCATCGCCTCCAATATTGGC
GGTAAGCAGGCGCTGGAAACAGTACAGCGCCTGCTGCCTGTACTGTGCCAGGATCATGGACTGACACCCG
AACAGGTGGTCGCCATTGCTTCCCACGACGGAGGACGGCCAGCCTTGGAG
