>Addgene plasmid #47128 | TAL3409 | addgene partial sequence | sequence record 68635 | JDS-TALEN-F 5'-TAGGGGTCGGTAAACAGTGG-3'
TGTGGCGGGTGAGCTTAGGGGGCCTCCGCTCCAGCTCGACACCGGGCAGCTGCTGAAGATCGCGAAGAGA
GGGGGAGTAACAGCGGTAGAGGCAGTGCACGCCTGGCGCAATGCGCTCACCGGGGCCCCCTTGAACCTGA
CCCCAGACCAGGTAGTCGCAATCGCGAACAATAATGGGGGAAAGCAAGCCCTGGAAACCGTGCAAAGGTT
GTTGCCGGTCCTTTGTCAAGACCACGGCCTTACACCGGAGCAAGTCGTGGCCATTGCAAATAATAACGGT
GGCAAACAGGCTCTTGAGACGGTTCAGAGACTTCTCCCAGTTCTCTGTCAAGCCCACGGGCTGACTCCCG
ATCAAGTTGTAGCGATTGCGTCGCATGACGGAGGGAAACAAGCATTGGAGACTGTCCAACGGCTCCTTCC
CGTGTTGTGTCAAGCCCACGGTTTGACGCCTGCACAAGTGGTCGCCATCGCCAGCCATGATGGCGGTAAG
CAGGCGCTGGAAACAGTACAGCGCCTGCTGCCTGTACTGTGCCAGGATCATGGACTGACCCCAGACCAGG
TAGTCGCAATCGCGTCGAACATTGGGGGAAAGCAAGCCCTGGAAACCGTGCAAAGGTTGTTGCCGGTCCT
TTGTCAAGACCACGGCCTTACACCGGAGCAAGTCGTGGCCATTGCAAGCAATGGGGGTGGCAAACAGGCT
CTTGAGACGGTTCAGAGACTTCTCCCAGTTCTCTGTCAAGCCCACGGGCTGACTCCCGATCAAGTTGTAG
CGATTGCGAATAACAATGGAGGGAAACAAGCATTGGAGACTGTCCAACGGCTCCTTCCCGTGTTGTGTCA
AGCCCACGGTTTGACGCCTGCACAAGTGGTCGCCATCGCCAGCCATGATGGC
