[The description below was written by a language model from this plasmid's Addgene catalogue record.]
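Description:
TAL3409 is a TALEN expression plasmid built on the JDS71 backbone, a mammalian expression vector that also carries a T7 promoter. It encodes the "right" monomer of a TAL effector nuclease pair directed against the zebrafish (D. rerio) CHCHD4 gene and belongs to a set labelled as zebrafish community reagents. The plasmid is maintained in E. coli as a high-copy vector under ampicillin selection. The record does not name the origin of replication, and no feature table is provided, so the element layout can only be inferred from the catalogue fields.

The insert, about 1.4 kb, is an engineered array of TAL effector repeats that specifies recognition of a defined 18-nucleotide half-site in the target locus. It was cloned into the roughly 6.4 kb backbone through BsmBI sites, which were destroyed in the process. BsmBI is a type IIS enzyme, so the array joins in frame with the flanking backbone-encoded sequences. These supply an N-terminal 3X FLAG tag for detection and a C-terminal wild-type FokI cleavage domain. FokI must dimerise to cut, so this construct is meant to be used with a matching "left" TALEN that binds the opposite half-site. Together they create a double-strand break in the intervening spacer, and error-prone repair of that break can produce disruptive indels.

A CMV promoter drives expression in mammalian cells. The T7 designation indicates that the coding sequence can also be transcribed in vitro, which fits the associated work on targeted gene disruption in somatic zebrafish cells, although the record does not describe the delivery method. The sequencing primer names suggest a BGH polyadenylation region downstream of the coding sequence.
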