Addgene plasmid #47128: TAL3409
Depositing lab: Keith Joung. Depositing organization: Massachusetts General Hospital. Publication: Targeted gene disruption in somatic zebrafish cells using engineered TALENs. Sander JD, Cade L, Khayter C, Reyon D, Peterson RT, Joung JK, Yeh JR. Nat Biotechnol. 2011 Aug 5;29(8):697-8. doi: 10.1038/nbt.1934. PubMed 21822241.
Backbone
  Vector backbone: JDS71
  Backbone manufacturer: Addgene plasmid #32287
  Backbone size w/o insert (bp): 6447
  Vector type: Mammalian Expression ; T7
Growth in bacteria
  Bacterial resistance: Ampicillin, 100 μg/mL
  Growth temperature: 37°C
  Growth strain: XL1 Blue
  Copy number: High Copy
Gene/Insert
  Gene/Insert name: ZebrafishCommunity-CHCHD4-right (alt name: CHCHD4)
  Species: D. rerio (zebrafish)
  Insert size (bp): 1430
  Promoter: CMV
  Tag / fusion protein: 3X Flag (N terminal on backbone); WT FOKI (C terminal on backbone)
  Cloning method: Restriction Enzyme; 5′ cloning site BsmBI (destroyed during cloning); 3′ cloning site BsmBI (destroyed during cloning)
  Sequencing primers: 5′ CMV-F; 3′ BGH-rev
Terms and licenses: Academic/Nonprofit Terms; Industry Terms: Not Available to Industry
Depositor comments: Target binding site: TGGCCATGCCGCCCAAAC It is strongly recommended that users perform a diagnostic digest to verify this plasmid prior to use. For example, a double digest of the plasmid with BamHI and KpnI should result in two bands at 2.3kb and 5.8kb.
How to cite: TAL3409 was a gift from Keith Joung (Addgene plasmid # 47128 ; http://n2t.net/addgene:47128 ; RRID:Addgene_47128)
